>Addgene plasmid #26374 | pDEST_FUS | addgene partial sequence | sequence record 32543 | 26374 with CMV-F
AGCAGAGCTCTCTGGCTAACTAGAGAACCCACTGCTTACTGGCTTATCGAAATTAATACGACTCACTATA
GGGAGACCCAAGCTGGCTAGCGAGCTCGGATCGATCCATCGATAGTGTGGTGGAATTCTGATCGCCGCCG
CCATGGACTACAAGGACGACGATGACAAGTACCCTTATGACGTGCCCGATTACGCTTTGAACCAGATATC
AACAAGTTTGTACAAAAAAGCAGGCTCCACCATGGGAACCAATTCAGTCGACATGGCCTCAAACGATTAT
ACCCAACAAGCAACCCAAAGCTATGGGGCCTACCCCACCCAGCCCGGGCAGGGCTATTCCCAGCAGAGCA
GTCAGCCCTACGGACAGCAGAGTTACAGTGGTTATAGCCAGTCCACGGACACTTCAGGATATGGCCAGAG
CAGCTATTCTTCTTATGGCCAGAGCCAGAACACAGGCTATGGAACTCAGTCAACTCCCCAGGGATATGGC
TCGACTGGCGGCTATGGCAGTAGCCAGAGCTCCCAATCGTCTTACGGGCAGCAGTCCTCCTACCCTGGCT
ATGGCCAGCAGCCAGCTCCCAGCAGCACCTCGGGAAGTTACGGTAGCAGTTCTCAGAGCAGCAGCTATGG
GCAGCCCCAGAGTGGGAGCTACAGCCAGCAGCCTAGCTATGGTGGACAGCAGCAAAGCTATGGACAGCAG
CAAAGCTATAATCCCCCTCAGGGCTATGGACAGCAGAACCAGTACAACAGCAGCAGTGGTGGTGGAGGTG
GAGGTGGAGGTGGAGGTAACTATGGCCAAGATCAATCCTCCATGAGTAGTGTGGTGGCAGTGGTGGCGGT
TATGGCAATCAAGACCAGAGTGGT
