[The description below was written by a language model from this plasmid's Addgene catalogue record.]
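Description:
pDEST_FUS is a mammalian expression plasmid carrying the human FUS coding sequence (about 1.6 kb, corresponding to the reference transcript for FUS, also known as TLS) in the Gateway destination backbone pFRT_DESTFLAGHA, which is about 5.3 kb without insert. The insert was introduced by Gateway recombination and remains flanked by intact SalI and NotI sites. The backbone supplies an N-terminal FLAG/HA tandem epitope tag, so the encoded product is FLAG/HA-FUS. In bacteria the plasmid is maintained at high copy and selected with ampicillin.

The record does not list the promoter, polyadenylation signal or any mammalian selection marker explicitly. The recommended sequencing primers (CMV forward and BGH reverse) suggest that the tagged open reading frame sits between a CMV promoter and a bovine growth hormone polyadenylation signal, a common arrangement for strong constitutive expression in mammalian cells. The "FRT" in the backbone name points to a Flp recombinase target site, which would allow site-specific integration into a host cell line bearing a matching FRT locus, but this is inferred from the name rather than stated, and no feature table is available to confirm it.

FUS is an RNA-binding protein of the FET family and is linked to amyotrophic lateral sclerosis. The associated publication concerns the RNA targets of wild-type and mutant FET proteins. This fits a use in which the dual epitope tag allows immunoprecipitation and detection of the expressed protein with standard anti-FLAG or anti-HA reagents, for example to recover bound RNAs. This construct appears to represent the wild-type FUS sequence, as no mutation is recorded.
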