Addgene plasmid #26374: pDEST_FUS
Depositing lab: Thomas Tuschl. Depositing organization: Rockefeller University. Publication: RNA targets of wild-type and mutant FET family proteins. Hoell JI, Larsson E, Runge S, Nusbaum JD, Duggimpudi S, Farazi TA, Hafner M, Borkhardt A, Sander C, Tuschl T. Nat Struct Mol Biol. 2011 Nov 13. doi: 10.1038/nsmb.2163. PubMed 22081015.
Backbone
  Vector backbone: pFRT_DESTFLAGHA
  Backbone manufacturer: N/A
  Backbone size w/o insert (bp): 5299
  Vector type: Mammalian Expression
Growth in bacteria
  Bacterial resistance: Ampicillin, 100 μg/mL
  Growth temperature: 37°C
  Growth strain: DH5alpha
  Copy number: High Copy
Gene/Insert
  Gene/Insert name: FUS
  Species: H. sapiens (human)
  Insert size (bp): 1581
  GenBank ID: NM_004960
  Entrez Gene: FUS (a.k.a. ALS6, ETM4, FUS1, HNRNPP2, POMP75, TLS, altFUS)
  Tag / fusion protein: FLAG/HA (N terminal on backbone)
  Cloning method: Gateway Cloning; 5′ cloning site SalI (not destroyed); 3′ cloning site NotI (not destroyed)
  Sequencing primers: 5′ CMV-F; 3′ BGH-rev
Terms and licenses: Academic/Nonprofit Terms; Industry Terms: Not Available to Industry
How to cite: pDEST_FUS was a gift from Thomas Tuschl (Addgene plasmid # 26374 ; http://n2t.net/addgene:26374 ; RRID:Addgene_26374)
